Addgene plasmid #199082: pGL2_135
Purpose: (Empty Backbone) Even ORI-marker screen destination vector with sfYFP dropout for barcoded-ORI insertion
Depositing lab: Charlie Gilbert & Nili Ostrov & Cultivarium Tools. Depositing organization: Cultivarium, Convergent Research. Publication: A scalable framework for high-throughput identification of functional origins of replication in non-model bacteria. Gilbert C, Brumwell SL, Crits-Christoph A, Kang SC, Martin-Moldes Z, Alsharif W, Esmurria A, Nguyen M-A, Lee HH, Ostrov N. bioRxiv 2023.05.19.541510 10.1101/2023.05.19.541510.
Backbone
  Vector backbone: n/a
  Vector type: Synthetic Biology
Growth in bacteria
  Bacterial resistance: Chloramphenicol and Ampicillin, 25 & 100 μg/mL
  Growth temperature: 37°C
  Growth strain: E. coli pir-116
  Growth instructions: Supplement LB growth medium with 2% glucose (w/v)
  Copy number: High Copy
Gene/Insert
  Gene/Insert name: None
Terms and licenses: Academic/Nonprofit Terms; Industry Terms: Not Available to Industry
Depositor comments: For standard propagation, supplement LB growth medium with 2% glucose (w/v) to repress sfYFP dropout expression, otherwise escape mutants may arise.
How to cite: pGL2_135 was a gift from Charlie Gilbert & Nili Ostrov & Cultivarium Tools (Addgene plasmid # 199082 ; http://n2t.net/addgene:199082 ; RRID:Addgene_199082)
