[The description below was written by a language model from this plasmid's Addgene catalogue record and pLannotate feature annotations shown in this document.]
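Description:
pGL2_135 is an empty destination vector from a synthetic-biology toolkit built to screen for functional origins of replication in non-model bacteria. According to the record it is the "even" ORI-marker screen backbone, carrying an sfYFP dropout cassette that is replaced when a barcoded origin of replication is inserted. The record gives no named parental backbone and no insert. The 5.2 kb sequence replicates from the R6K γ origin, which works only when the π initiator protein is supplied in trans, so the plasmid is maintained at high copy in a pir-116 E. coli host. In other bacteria it cannot replicate unless the cloned candidate origin is functional there, which is presumably the basis of the screen.

Two resistance markers are present. One is a chloramphenicol acetyltransferase gene with its native cat promoter and a lambda t0 terminator. The other is a TEM β-lactamase gene under the AmpR promoter, followed by the fd terminator. The dropout reporter is annotated automatically as superfolder GFP but corresponds to the sfYFP named by the depositor, and it lies next to a small lacZα remnant. Its promoter is not annotated. The depositor notes that glucose represses its expression and that unrepressed expression can select for escape mutants. Loss of yellow fluorescence would be the natural indicator of successful origin insertion, although the record does not state the cloning method. Outside the dropout, an mScarlet-I gene sits downstream of a partial J23119 promoter annotation, giving a red fluorescent marker that should stay in the finished constructs. An IncP oriT allows the plasmid to be mobilised by conjugation from a suitable donor into recipient species.
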