Features (pLannotate 1.2.2; 12 found; start..end, strand, type, name):
    350..738     -  rep_origin     R6K γ ori: γ replication origin from E. coli plasmid R6K; requires the R6K initiator protein pi for replication
    887..981     -  terminator     lambda t0 terminator: transcription terminator from phage lambda
   1005..1661    -  CDS            cat: CAT_ECOLX - Experimental evidence at protein level: Swiss-Prot protein existence level 1. This enzyme is an effector of chloramphenicol resistance in bacteria. From Escherichia coli. This protein is used as a marker in many commonly used cloning vectors, such as pACYC184.
   1662..1764    -  promoter       cat promoter: promoter of the E. coli cat gene encoding chloramphenicol acetyltransferase
   1839..1882    -  CDS            lacZα (fragment): LacZα fragment of β-galactosidase; lacZ fragment
   2200..2913    +  CDS            superfolder GFP: GFP variant that folds robustly even when fused to poorly folded proteins (Pédelacq et al., 2006)
   3068..3159    +  promoter       AmpR promoter: bla
   3161..4018    +  CDS            bla: BLAT_ECOLX - Experimental evidence at protein level: Swiss-Prot protein existence level 1. TEM-type are the most prevalent beta-lactamases in enterobacteria; they hydrolyze the beta-lactam bond in susceptible beta-lactam antibiotics, thus conferring resistance to penicillins and cephalosporins. TEM-3 and TEM-4 are capable of hydrolyzing cefotaxime and ceftazidime. TEM-5 is capable of hydrolyzing ceftazidime. TEM-6 is capable of hydrolyzing ceftazidime and aztreonam. TEM-8/CAZ-2, TEM- 16/CAZ-7 and TEM-24/CAZ-6 are markedly active against ceftazidime. IRT- 4 shows resistance to beta-lactamase in
   4029..4068    +  terminator     fd terminator: central terminator from bacteriophage fd (Otsuka and Kunisawa, 1982)
   4083..4107    +  promoter       J23119(SpeI) promoter (fragment): bacterial promoter (Registry of Standard Biological Parts BBa J23119) modified to end with an SpeI site
   4134..4829    +  CDS            mScarlet-I: mScarlet-I is a basic (constitutively fluorescent) red fluorescent protein published in 2016, derived from synthetic construct. It is reported to be a rapidly-maturing monomer with moderate acid sensitivity.
   5043..5151    +  oriT           oriT: incP origin of transfer
>Addgene plasmid #199082 | pGL2_135 | addgene full sequence | sequence record 398509 | Addgene NGS Result
ATACTTGAGACCACCCCAGGATACATAGATTACCACAACTCCGAGCCCTTCCACCTAGCGTGCTAACCAC
GCACGCTATTGTTGTATAGGCTAGGTGGAGGCTCAGTGATGATAAGTCTGCGATGGTGGATGCATGTGTC
ATGGTCATAGCTGTTTCCTGTGTGAAATTGTTATCCGCTCAGAGGGCACAATCCTATTCCGCGCTATCCG
ACAATCTCCAAGACATTAGGTGGAGTTCAGTTCGGCGTATGGCATATGTCGCTGGAAAGAACATGTGAGC
AAAAGGCCAGCAAAAGGCCAGGAACCGTAAAAAGGCCGCGTTGCTGGCGTTACAGCTGGGCGCGCCCCAT
GTCAGCCGTTAAGTGTTCCTGTGTCACTCAAAATTGCTTTGAGAGGCTCTAAGGGCTTCTCAGTGCGTTA
CATCCCTGGCTTGTTGTCCACAACCGTTAAACCTTAAAGGCTTTAAAAGCCTTATATATTCTTTTTTTTC
TTATAAAACTTAAAACCTTAGAGGCTATTTAAGTTGCTGATTTATATTAATTTTATTGTTCAAACATGAG
AGCTTAGTACGTGAAACATGAGAGCTTAGTACGTTAGCCATGAGAGCTTAGTACGTTAGCCATGAGGGTT
TAGTTCGTTAAACATGAGAGCTTAGTACGTTAAACATGAGAGCTTAGTACGTGAAACATGAGAGCTTAGT
ACGTACTATCAACAGGTTGAACTGCTGATCTTCAGATCGGCGCGCCGGCCGGCCGAAGATCCTTTGATCT
TTTCTACGGGGTCTGACGCTCTATTCAACAAAGCCGCCGTCCCGTCAAGTCAGCGTAAATGGGTAGGGGG
CTTCAAATCGTCCCCCCATACGATATAAGTTGTTACTAGTGCTTGGATTCTCACCAATAAAAAACGCCCG
GCGGCAACCGAGCGTTCTGAACAAATCCAGATGGAGTTCTGAGGTCATTACTGGATCTATCAACAGGAGT
CCAAGCGAGCTCGATATCAAATTACGCCCCGCCCTGCCACTCATCGCAGTACTGTTGTAATTCATTAAGC
ATTCTGCCGACATGGAAGCCATCACAAACGGCATGATGAACCTGAATCGCCAGCGGCATCAGCACCTTGT
CGCCTTGCGTATAATATTTGCCCATGGTGAAAACGGGGGCGAAGAAGTTGTCCATATTGGCCACGTTTAA
ATCAAAACTGGTGAAACTCACCCAGGGATTGGCTGAGACGAAAAACATATTCTCAATAAACCCTTTAGGG
AAATAGGCCAGGTTTTCACCGTAACACGCCACATCTTGCGAATATATGTGTAGAAACTGCCGGAAATCGT
CGTGGTATTCACTCCAGAGCGATGAAAACGTTTCAGTTTGCTCATGGAAAACGGTGTAACAAGGGTGAAC
ACTATCCCATATCACCAGCTCACCGTCTTTCATTGCCATACGAAATTCCGGATGAGCATTCATCAGGCGG
GCAAGAATGTGAATAAAGGCCGGATAAAACTTGTGCTTATTTTTCTTTACGGTCTTTAAAAAGGCCGTAA
TATCCAGCTGAACGGTCTGGTTATAGGTACATTGAGCAACTGACTGAAATGCCTCAAAATGTTCTTTACG
ATGCCATTGGGATATATCAACGGTGGTATATCCAGTGATTTTTTTCTCCATTTTAGCTTCCTTAGCTCCT
GAAAATCTCGATAACTCAAAAAATACGCCCGGTAGTGATCTTATTTCATTATGGTGAAAGTTGGAACCTC
TTACGTGCCGATCAACGTCTCATTGATACCTGAAACAAAACCCATCGTACGGCCAAGGAAGTCTCCAATA
ACTGTGATCCACCACAAGCGCCAGGGTTTTCCCAGTCACGACGTTGTAAAACGACGGCCAGTCATGCATA
ATCCGCACGCATCTGGAATAAGGAAGTGCCATTCCGCCTGACCTTAGCGTGCGAACAGCACGCTATTGTT
GTATCATTACTCGCATCCATTCTCAGGCTGTCTCGTCTCGTCTCCGAGGTCTCAGGAGAATGTGAAGAGC
TTCGAAAGTGAAACGTGATTTCATGCGTCATTTTGAACATTTTGTAAATCTTATTTAATAATGTGTGCGG
CAATTCACATTTAATTTATGAATGTTTTCTTAACATCGCGGCAACTCAAGAAACGGCAGGTTCGGATCTT
AGCTACTAGAGAAAGAGGAGAAATACTAGATGCGTAAAGGCGAAGAACTGTTCACTGGTGTCGTCCCTAT
TCTGGTGGAACTGGATGGTGATGTCAACGGTCATAAGTTTTCCGTGCGTGGCGAGGGTGAAGGTGACGCA
ACTAATGGTAAACTGACGCTGAAGTTCATCTGTACTACTGGTAAACTGCCGGTACCTTGGCCGACTCTGG
TAACGACGCTGACTTATGGTGTTCAGTGCTTTGCTCGTTATCCGGACCATATGAAGCAGCATGACTTCTT
CAAGTCCGCCATGCCGGAAGGCTATGTGCAGGAACGCACGATTTCCTTTAAGGATGACGGCACGTACAAA
ACGCGTGCGGAAGTGAAATTTGAAGGCGATACCCTGGTAAACCGCATTGAGCTGAAAGGCATTGACTTTA
AAGAAGACGGCAATATCCTGGGCCATAAGCTGGAATACAATTTTAACAGCCACAATGTTTACATCACCGC
CGATAAACAAAAAAATGGCATTAAAGCGAATTTTAAAATTCGCCACAACGTGGAGGATGGCAGCGTGCAG
CTGGCTGATCACTACCAGCAAAACACTCCAATCGGTGATGGTCCTGTTCTGCTGCCAGACAATCACTATC
TGAGCTACCAAAGCGTTCTGTCTAAAGATCCGAACGAGAAACGCGATCATATGGTTCTGCTGGAGTTCGT
AACCGCAGCGGGCATCACGCATGGTATGGATGAACTGTACAAATAATTCAGCCAAAAAACTTAAGACCGC
CGGTCTTGTCCACTACCTTGCAGTAATGCGGTGGACAGGATCGGCGGTTTTCTTTTCTCTTCTCAAGAAG
CTCTTCAGCAAGGAGTAGTAGCCCGCCTAATGAGCGGGCTTTTTTTTAATTCCCCTATTTGTTTATTTTT
CTAAATACATTCAAATATGTATCCGCTCATGAGACAATAACCCTGATAAATGCTTCAATAATATTGAAAA
AGGAAGAGTAATGAGCATTCAGCATTTTCGTGTGGCGCTGATTCCGTTTTTTGCGGCGTTTTGCCTGCCG
GTGTTTGCGCATCCGGAAACCCTGGTGAAAGTGAAAGATGCGGAAGATCAACTGGGTGCGCGCGTGGGCT
ATATTGAACTGGATCTGAACAGCGGCAAAATTCTGGAATCTTTTCGTCCGGAAGAACGTTTTCCGATGAT
GAGCACCTTTAAAGTGCTGCTGTGCGGTGCGGTTCTGAGCCGTGTGGATGCGGGCCAGGAACAACTGGGC
CGTCGTATTCATTATAGCCAGAACGATCTGGTGGAATATAGCCCGGTGACCGAAAAACATCTGACCGATG
GCATGACCGTGCGTGAACTGTGCAGCGCGGCGATTACCATGAGCGATAACACCGCGGCGAACCTGCTGCT
GACGACCATTGGCGGTCCGAAAGAACTGACCGCGTTTCTGCATAACATGGGCGATCATGTGACCCGTCTG
GATCGTTGGGAACCGGAACTGAACGAAGCGATTCCGAACGATGAACGTGATACCACCATGCCGGCAGCAA
TGGCGACCACCCTGCGTAAACTGCTGACGGGTGAGCTGCTGACCCTGGCAAGCCGCCAGCAACTGATTGA
TTGGATGGAAGCGGATAAAGTGGCGGGTCCGCTGCTGCGTAGCGCGCTGCCGGCTGGCTGGTTTATTGCG
GATAAAAGCGGTGCGGGCGAACGTGGCAGCCGTGGCATTATTGCGGCGCTGGGCCCGGATGGTAAACCGA
GCCGTATTGTGGTGATTTATACCACCGGCAGCCAGGCGACGATGGATGAACGTAACCGTCAGATTGCGGA
AATTGGCGCGAGCCTGATTAAACATTGGTAAGCTTACCGATACAATTAAAGGCTCCTTTTGGAGCCTTTT
TTTTTGGACCGCTATACAGGAGTTGACGGCTAGCTCAGTCCTAGGTACAGTGCTAGCTACTAGGAGGAAA
AAAATGGTGAGTAAGGGTGAAGCCGTGATTAAAGAGTTCATGCGCTTCAAAGTGCATATGGAGGGCTCAA
TGAACGGCCATGAATTTGAAATTGAAGGTGAAGGAGAAGGCCGTCCGTATGAGGGCACCCAGACCGCCAA
ACTGAAAGTCACAAAGGGTGGCCCGCTGCCGTTTTCGTGGGATATTTTATCCCCTCAATTCATGTACGGC
AGCCGGGCGTTTATTAAACACCCGGCGGATATCCCGGATTACTATAAGCAATCTTTTCCAGAAGGCTTTA
AATGGGAGCGCGTGATGAATTTTGAAGACGGAGGTGCTGTTACCGTGACCCAGGACACGAGCTTAGAAGA
CGGTACCTTGATCTATAAGGTAAAGCTGCGTGGTACCAATTTCCCGCCGGATGGGCCAGTTATGCAGAAA
AAGACTATGGGCTGGGAAGCATCGACGGAGCGTCTTTACCCCGAAGACGGCGTCCTGAAAGGCGATATTA
AAATGGCCCTGCGACTGAAAGACGGCGGTCGCTACCTTGCAGATTTCAAAACAACGTATAAAGCGAAAAA
ACCTGTGCAGATGCCCGGGGCGTACAACGTTGATCGCAAACTAGATATCACTTCACACAACGAAGATTAC
ACGGTAGTCGAACAGTATGAACGTAGCGAGGGGCGCCATAGCACCGGAGGCATGGATGAACTCTATAAAT
AAGCTTCGCTCGTGCTCGCCGCGACCTTCCTCTTCATGCACCTCTTCGGCATCGGGCTGCACAACGCTAC
AGAGGAGCTTTTCCGCTGCATAACCCTGCTTCGGGGTCATTATAGCGATTTTTTCGGTATATCCATCCTT
TTTCGCACGATATACAGGATTTTGCCAAAGGGTTCGTGTAGACTTTCCTTGGTGTATCCAACGGCGTCAG
CCGGGCAGGATAGGTGAAGTAGGCCCACCCGCGAGCGGGTGTTCCTTCTTCACTGTCCCTTATTCGCACC
TGGCGGTGCTCAACGGGAATCCTGCTCTGCGAGGCTGGCCGTACGCTAGGT
